Addgene plasmid #127749: LentiUniversal-Puro
Purpose: (Empty Backbone) Lentiviral plasmid for expressing any U6 driven transcripts (sgRNAs, crRNAs, shRNAs and etc...)
Depositing lab: Giulio Draetta. Depositing organization: University of Texas MD Anderson Cancer Center. Publication: Pooled library screening with multiplexed Cpf1 library. Liu J, Srinivasan S, Li CY, Ho IL, Rose J, Shaheen M, Wang G, Yao W, Deem A, Bristow C, Hart T, Draetta G. Nat Commun. 2019 Jul 17;10(1):3144. doi: 10.1038/s41467-019-10963-x. PubMed 31316073.
Backbone
  Vector backbone: LentiUniversal-Puro
  Backbone size (bp): 10218
  Vector type: Mammalian Expression, Lentiviral, CRISPR
  Promoter: human U6
  Selectable markers: Puromycin
Growth in bacteria
  Bacterial resistance: Ampicillin, 100 μg/mL
  Growth temperature: 30°C
  Growth strain: NEB Stable
  Growth instructions: DH10B is also OK.
  Copy number: High Copy
Gene/Insert
  Cloning method: Restriction Enzyme
Terms and licenses: Academic/Nonprofit Terms; Industry Terms: Not Available to Industry
Depositor comments: For cloning guides, digest the plasmid with Esp3i for the backbone.
How to cite: LentiUniversal-Puro was a gift from Giulio Draetta (Addgene plasmid # 127749 ; http://n2t.net/addgene:127749 ; RRID:Addgene_127749)
