[The description below was written by a language model from this plasmid's Addgene catalogue record, the feature table of its GenBank file and pLannotate feature annotations shown in this document.]
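Description:
LentiUniversal-Puro is an empty lentiviral backbone of about 10.2 kb for expressing short RNA polymerase III transcripts (sgRNAs, Cpf1/Cas12a crRNAs, shRNAs and similar) from a human U6 promoter in mammalian cells. It is propagated in E. coli through a high-copy ColE1/pUC-type origin with ampicillin resistance (bla). The plasmid also carries an f1 origin, an SV40 origin, and leftover cloning-vector elements (lac promoter/operator, T3 and T7 promoters).

The viral portion has a third-generation, self-inactivating layout. An RSV promoter drives a truncated HIV-1 5' LTR, followed by the Psi packaging signal with a gag fragment, the Rev response element, a cPPT/CTS, and a U3-deleted 3' LTR with a downstream SV40 polyadenylation signal. Between the U6 promoter and an annotated S. pyogenes Cas9 gRNA scaffold lies a roughly 1.9 kb stretch. One annotation tool matches part of it to a bacterial deoC-like coding sequence, which suggests a non-functional stuffer, although the record does not describe it as such. The depositor notes that Esp3I digestion releases the backbone for guide cloning. The exact cut sites are not annotated, so the record does not say whether the Cas9 scaffold stays in the backbone or is removed with the intervening segment. The "universal" purpose implies users supply their own transcript design.

Downstream, a full EF-1α promoter with its intron A drives puromycin N-acetyltransferase, followed by a WPRE to enhance expression, allowing selection of transduced cells. The associated publication concerns pooled screening with multiplexed Cpf1 libraries, consistent with use as a library or single-guide delivery vector in cells that express the nuclease separately. The two feature tables describe the same sequence from different start points.
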