LOCUS       Exported 10218 bp ds-DNA circular SYN 12-MAY-2021
DEFINITION  Lentiviral plasmid for expressing any U6 driven transcripts (sgRNAs,
            crRNAs, shRNAs and etc...).
ACCESSION   .
VERSION     .
KEYWORDS    LentiUniversal-Puro
SOURCE      synthetic DNA construct
  ORGANISM  synthetic DNA construct
REFERENCE   1 (bases 1 to 10218)
  AUTHORS   Liu J, Srinivasan S, Li CY, Ho IL, Rose J, Shaheen M, Wang G, Yao W,
            Deem A, Bristow C, Hart T, Draetta G
  TITLE     Pooled library screening with multiplexed Cpf1 library.
  JOURNAL   Nat Commun. 2019 Jul 17;10(1):3144. doi: 10.1038/s41467-019-10963-x.
  PUBMED    31316073
REFERENCE   2 (bases 1 to 10218)
  AUTHORS   .
  TITLE     Direct Submission
  JOURNAL   Exported May 12, 2021 from SnapGene Server 1.1.58
            http://www.snapgene.com
FEATURES             Location/Qualifiers
     source          1..10218
                     /organism="synthetic DNA construct"
                     /mol_type="other DNA"
     promoter        87..1264
                     /label=EF-1-alpha promoter
                     /note="strong constitutive promoter for human elongation
                     factor EF-1-alpha"
     intron          318..1255
                     /label=EF-1-alpha intron A
                     /note="intron upstream of the start codon of human
                     EF-1-alpha"
     primer_bind     1212..1232
                     /label=EF1a-F
                     /note="Human elongation factor-1a promoter, forward primer"
     CDS             1277..1876
                     /codon_start=1
                     /gene="pac from Streptomyces alboniger"
                     /product="puromycin N-acetyltransferase"
                     /label=PuroR
                     /note="confers resistance to puromycin"
                     /translation="MTEYKPTVRLATRDDVPRAVRTLAAAFADYPATRHTVDPDRHIER
                     VTELQELFLTRVGLDIGKVWVADDGAAVAVWTTPESVEAGAVFAEIGPRMAELSGSRLA
                     AQQQMEGLLAPHRPKEPAWFLATVGVSPDHQGKGLGSAVVLPGVEAAERAGVPAFLETS
                     APRNLPFYERLGFTVTADVEVPEGPRTWCMTRKPGA"
     primer_bind     complement(1277..1296)
                     /label=Puro-R
                     /note="Puromycin resistance gene, reverse primer. Also
                     called puro-variant-R"
     primer_bind     1773..1793
                     /label=Puro-F
                     /note="Puromycin resistance gene, forward primer"
     misc_feature    1892..2480
                     /label=WPRE
                     /note="woodchuck hepatitis virus posttranscriptional
                     regulatory element"
     primer_bind     complement(1945..1965)
                     /label=WPRE-R
                     /note="WPRE, reverse primer"
     CDS             complement(2363..2374)
                     /codon_start=1
                     /product="Factor Xa recognition and cleavage site"
                     /label=Factor Xa site
                     /translation="IEGR"
     LTR             2552..2785
                     /label=3' LTR (Delta-U3)
                     /note="self-inactivating 3' long terminal repeat (LTR) from
                     HIV-1"
     polyA_signal    2863..2984
                     /label=SV40 poly(A) signal
                     /note="SV40 polyadenylation signal"
     primer_bind     complement(2900..2919)
                     /label=SV40pA-R
                     /note="SV40 polyA, reverse primer"
     primer_bind     2954..2973
                     /label=EBV-rev
                     /note="SV40 polyA terminator, reverse primer"
     rep_origin      3024..3159
                     /label=SV40 ori
                     /note="SV40 origin of replication"
     primer_bind     3086..3105
                     /label=SV40pro-F
                     /note="SV40 promoter/origin, forward primer"
     primer_bind     complement(3179..3198)
                     /label=T7
                     /note="T7 promoter, forward primer"
     promoter        complement(3180..3198)
                     /label=T7 promoter
                     /note="promoter for bacteriophage T7 RNA polymerase"
     primer_bind     complement(3208..3225)
                     /label=M13 Forward
                     /note="In lacZ gene. Also called M13-F20 or M13 (-21)
                     Forward"
     primer_bind     complement(3208..3224)
                     /label=M13 fwd
                     /note="common sequencing primer, one of multiple similar
                     variants"
     primer_bind     complement(3217..3239)
                     /label=M13/pUC Forward
                     /note="In lacZ gene"
     rep_origin      3366..3821
                     /direction=RIGHT
                     /label=f1 ori
                     /note="f1 bacteriophage origin of replication; arrow
                     indicates direction of (+) strand synthesis"
     primer_bind     complement(3453..3472)
                     /label=F1ori-R
                     /note="F1 origin, reverse primer"
     primer_bind     3663..3684
                     /label=F1ori-F
                     /note="F1 origin, forward primer"
     promoter        3847..3951
                     /gene="bla"
                     /label=AmpR promoter
     CDS             3952..4812
                     /codon_start=1
                     /gene="bla"
                     /product="beta-lactamase"
                     /label=AmpR
                     /note="confers resistance to ampicillin, carbenicillin, and
                     related antibiotics"
                     /translation="MSIQHFRVALIPFFAAFCLPVFAHPETLVKVKDAEDQLGARVGYI
                     ELDLNSGKILESFRPEERFPMMSTFKVLLCGAVLSRIDAGQEQLGRRIHYSQNDLVEYS
                     PVTEKHLTDGMTVRELCSAAITMSDNTAANLLLTTIGGPKELTAFLHNMGDHVTRLDRW
                     EPELNEAIPNDERDTTMPVAMATTLRKLLTGELLTLASRQQLIDWMEADKVAGPLLRSA
                     LPAGWFIADKSGAGERGSRGIIAALGPDGKPSRIVVIYTTGSQATMDERNRQIAEIGAS
                     LIKHW"
     primer_bind     complement(4170..4189)
                     /label=Amp-R
                     /note="Ampicillin resistance gene, reverse primer"
     rep_origin      4983..5571
                     /direction=RIGHT
                     /label=ori
                     /note="high-copy-number ColE1/pMB1/pBR322/pUC origin of
                     replication"
     primer_bind     5472..5491
                     /label=pBR322ori-F
                     /note="pBR322 origin, forward primer"
     primer_bind     5725..5742
                     /label=L4440
                     /note="L4440 vector, forward primer"
     protein_bind    5859..5880
                     /label=CAP binding site
                     /bound_moiety="E. coli catabolite activator protein"
                     /note="CAP binding activates transcription in the presence
                     of cAMP."
     promoter        5895..5925
                     /label=lac promoter
                     /note="promoter for the E. coli lac operon"
     protein_bind    5933..5949
                     /label=lac operator
                     /bound_moiety="lac repressor encoded by lacI"
                     /note="The lac repressor binds to the lac operator to
                     inhibit transcription in E. coli. This inhibition can be
                     relieved by adding lactose or
                     isopropyl-beta-D-thiogalactopyranoside (IPTG)."
     primer_bind     5938..5960
                     /label=M13/pUC Reverse
                     /note="In lacZ gene"
     primer_bind     5957..5973
                     /label=M13 rev
                     /note="common sequencing primer, one of multiple similar
                     variants"
     primer_bind     5957..5973
                     /label=M13 Reverse
                     /note="In lacZ gene. Also called M13-rev"
     primer_bind     5992..6012
                     /label=T3
                     /note="T3 promoter, forward primer"
     promoter        5994..6012
                     /label=T3 promoter
                     /note="promoter for bacteriophage T3 RNA polymerase"
     promoter        6040..6266
                     /label=RSV promoter
                     /note="Rous sarcoma virus enhancer/promoter"
     LTR             6267..6447
                     /label=5' LTR (truncated)
                     /note="truncated 5' long terminal repeat (LTR) from HIV-1"
     misc_feature    6494..6619
                     /label=HIV-1 Psi
                     /note="packaging signal of human immunodeficiency virus
                     type 1"
     misc_feature    7112..7345
                     /label=RRE
                     /note="The Rev response element (RRE) of HIV-1 allows for
                     Rev-dependent mRNA export from the nucleus to the
                     cytoplasm."
     CDS             7530..7574
                     /codon_start=1
                     /product="antigenic peptide corresponding to amino acids
                     655 to 669 of the HIV envelope protein gp41 (Lutje Hulsik
                     et al., 2013)"
                     /label=gp41 peptide
                     /note="recognized by the 2H10 single-chain llama nanobody"
                     /translation="KNEQELLELDKWASL"
     primer_bind     7752..7772
                     /label=hU6-F
                     /note="Human U6 promoter, forward primer"
     primer_bind     7923..7942
                     /label=LKO.1 5'
                     /note="Human U6 promoter, forward primer"
     misc_RNA        9889..9964
                     /label=gRNA scaffold
                     /note="guide RNA scaffold for the Streptococcus pyogenes
                     CRISPR/Cas9 system"
     misc_feature    10049..10166
                     /label=cPPT/CTS
                     /note="central polypurine tract and central termination
                     sequence of HIV-1"
ORIGIN
        1 cccgggtgca aagatggata aagttttaaa cagagaggaa tctttgcagc taatggacct
       61 tctaggtctt gaaaggagtg ggaattggct ccggtgcccg tcagtgggca gagcgcacat
      121 cgcccacagt ccccgagaag ttggggggag gggtcggcaa ttgatccggt gcctagagaa
      181 ggtggcgcgg ggtaaactgg gaaagtgatg tcgtgtactg gctccgcctt tttcccgagg
      241 gtgggggaga accgtatata agtgcagtag tcgccgtgaa cgttcttttt cgcaacgggt
      301 ttgccgccag aacacaggta agtgccgtgt gtggttcccg cgggcctggc ctctttacgg
      361 gttatggccc ttgcgtgcct tgaattactt ccactggctg cagtacgtga ttcttgatcc
      421 cgagcttcgg gttggaagtg ggtgggagag ttcgaggcct tgcgcttaag gagccccttc
      481 gcctcgtgct tgagttgagg cctggcctgg gcgctggggc cgccgcgtgc gaatctggtg
      541 gcaccttcgc gcctgtctcg ctgctttcga taagtctcta gccatttaaa atttttgatg
      601 acctgctgcg acgctttttt tctggcaaga tagtcttgta aatgcgggcc aagatctgca
      661 cactggtatt tcggtttttg gggccgcggg cggcgacggg gcccgtgcgt cccagcgcac
      721 atgttcggcg aggcggggcc tgcgagcgcg gccaccgaga atcggacggg ggtagtctca
      781 agctggccgg cctgctctgg tgcctggcct cgcgccgccg tgtatcgccc cgccctgggc
      841 ggcaaggctg gcccggtcgg caccagttgc gtgagcggaa agatggccgc ttcccggccc
      901 tgctgcaggg agctcaaaat ggaggacgcg gcgctcggga gagcgggcgg gtgagtcacc
      961 cacacaaagg aaaagggcct ttccgtcctc agccgtcgct tcatgtgact ccacggagta
     1021 ccgggcgccg tccaggcacc tcgattagtt ctcgagcttt tggagtacgt cgtctttagg
     1081 ttggggggag gggttttatg cgatggagtt tccccacact gagtgggtgg agactgaagt
     1141 taggccagct tggcacttga tgtaattctc cttggaattt gccctttttg agtttggatc
     1201 ttggttcatt ctcaagcctc agacagtggt tcaaagtttt tttcttccat ttcaggtgtc
     1261 gtgacgtacg gccaccatga ccgagtacaa gcccacggtg cgcctcgcca cccgcgacga
     1321 cgtccccagg gccgtacgca ccctcgccgc cgcgttcgcc gactaccccg ccacgcgcca
     1381 caccgtcgat ccggaccgcc acatcgagcg ggtcaccgag ctgcaagaac tcttcctcac
     1441 gcgcgtcggg ctcgacatcg gcaaggtgtg ggtcgcggac gacggcgccg ccgtggcggt
     1501 ctggaccacg ccggagagcg tcgaagcggg ggcggtgttc gccgagatcg gcccgcgcat
     1561 ggccgagttg agcggttccc ggctggccgc gcagcaacag atggaaggcc tcctggcgcc
     1621 gcaccggccc aaggagcccg cgtggttcct ggccaccgtc ggagtctcgc ccgaccacca
     1681 gggcaagggt ctgggcagcg ccgtcgtgct ccccggagtg gaggcggccg agcgcgccgg
     1741 ggtgcccgcc ttcctggaga cctccgcgcc ccgcaacctc cccttctacg agcggctcgg
     1801 cttcaccgtc accgccgacg tcgaggtgcc cgaaggaccg cgcacctggt gcatgacccg
     1861 caagcccggt gcctgaacgc gttaagtcga caatcaacct ctggattaca aaatttgtga
     1921 aagattgact ggtattctta actatgttgc tccttttacg ctatgtggat acgctgcttt
     1981 aatgcctttg tatcatgcta ttgcttcccg tatggctttc attttctcct ccttgtataa
     2041 atcctggttg ctgtctcttt atgaggagtt gtggcccgtt gtcaggcaac gtggcgtggt
     2101 gtgcactgtg tttgctgacg caacccccac tggttggggc attgccacca cctgtcagct
     2161 cctttccggg actttcgctt tccccctccc tattgccacg gcggaactca tcgccgcctg
     2221 ccttgcccgc tgctggacag gggctcggct gttgggcact gacaattccg tggtgttgtc
     2281 ggggaaatca tcgtcctttc cttggctgct cgcctgtgtt gccacctgga ttctgcgcgg
     2341 gacgtccttc tgctacgtcc cttcggccct caatccagcg gaccttcctt cccgcggcct
     2401 gctgccggct ctgcggcctc ttccgcgtct tcgccttcgc cctcagacga gtcggatctc
     2461 cctttgggcc gcctccccgc gtcgacttta agaccaatga cttacaaggc agctgtagat
     2521 cttagccact ttttaaaaga aaagggggga ctggaagggc taattcactc ccaacgaaga
     2581 caagatctgc tttttgcttg tactgggtct ctctggttag accagatctg agcctgggag
     2641 ctctctggct aactagggaa cccactgctt aagcctcaat aaagcttgcc ttgagtgctt
     2701 caagtagtgt gtgcccgtct gttgtgtgac tctggtaact agagatccct cagacccttt
     2761 tagtcagtgt ggaaaatctc tagcagtacg tatagtagtt catgtcatct tattattcag
     2821 tatttataac ttgcaaagaa atgaatatca gagagtgaga ggaacttgtt tattgcagct
     2881 tataatggtt acaaataaag caatagcatc acaaatttca caaataaagc atttttttca
     2941 ctgcattcta gttgtggttt gtccaaactc atcaatgtat cttatcatgt ctggctctag
     3001 ctatcccgcc cctaactccg cccatcccgc ccctaactcc gcccagttcc gcccattctc
     3061 cgccccatgg ctgactaatt ttttttattt atgcagaggc cgaggccgcc tcggcctctg
     3121 agctattcca gaagtagtga ggaggctttt ttggaggcct agggacgtac ccaattcgcc
     3181 ctatagtgag tcgtattacg cgcgctcact ggccgtcgtt ttacaacgtc gtgactggga
     3241 aaaccctggc gttacccaac ttaatcgcct tgcagcacat ccccctttcg ccagctggcg
     3301 taatagcgaa gaggcccgca ccgatcgccc ttcccaacag ttgcgcagcc tgaatggcga
     3361 atgggnnnnn nnnnnnnnnn nnnnnnnnnn nnnnnnnnnn nnnnnnnnnn nnnnnnnnnn
     3421 nnnnnnnnnn nnnnnnnnnn nnnnnnnnnn nnnnnnnnnn nnnnnnnnnn nnnnnnnnnn
     3481 nnnnnnnnnc nnnnnnnnnn nnnnnnnnnn nnnnnnnnnn nnnnnnnnnn nnnnnnnnnn
     3541 nnnnnnnnnn nnnnnnnnnn nnnnnnnnnn nnnnnnnnnn nannnnnnnn nnnnnnnnnn
     3601 nnnnnnnnnn nnnnnnnnnn nnnnnnnnnn ncctttgacg ttggagtcca cgttctttaa
     3661 tagtggactc ttgttccaaa ctggaacaac actcaaccct atctcggtct attcttttga
     3721 tttataaggg attttgccga tttcggccta ttggttaaaa aatgagctga tttaacaaaa
     3781 atttaacgcg aattttaaca aaatattaac gcttacaatt taggtggcac ttttcgggga
     3841 aatgtgcgcg gaacccctat ttgtttattt ttctaaatac attcaaatat gtatccgctc
     3901 atgagacaat aaccctgata aatgcttcaa taatattgaa aaaggaagag tatgagtatt
     3961 caacatttcc gtgtcgccct tattcccttt tttgcggcat tttgccttcc tgtttttgct
     4021 cacccagaaa cgctggtgaa agtaaaagat gctgaagatc agttgggtgc acgagtgggt
     4081 tacatcgaac tggatctcaa cagcggtaag atccttgaga gttttcgccc cgaagaacgt
     4141 tttccaatga tgagcacttt taaagttctg ctatgtggcg cggtattatc ccgtattgac
     4201 gccgggcaag agcaactcgg tcgccgcata cactattctc agaatgactt ggttgagtac
     4261 tcaccagtca cagaaaagca tcttacggat ggcatgacag taagagaatt atgcagtgct
     4321 gccataacca tgagtgataa cactgcggcc aacttacttc tgacaacgat cggaggaccg
     4381 aaggagctaa ccgctttttt gcacaacatg ggggatcatg taactcgcct tgatcgttgg
     4441 gaaccggagc tgaatgaagc cataccaaac gacgagcgtg acaccacgat gcctgtagca
     4501 atggcaacaa cgttgcgcaa actattaact ggcgaactac ttactctagc ttcccggcaa
     4561 caattaatag actggatgga ggcggataaa gttgcaggac cacttctgcg ctcggccctt
     4621 ccggctggct ggtttattgc tgataaatct ggagccggtg agcgtgggtc tcgcggtatc
     4681 attgcagcac tggggccaga tggtaagccc tcccgtatcg tagttatcta cacgacgggg
     4741 agtcaggcaa ctatggatga acgaaataga cagatcgctg agataggtgc ctcactgatt
     4801 aagcattggt aactgtcaga ccaagtttac tcatatatac tttagattga tttaaaactt
     4861 catttttaat ttaaaaggat ctaggtgaag atcctttttg ataatctcat gaccaaaatc
     4921 ccttaacgtg agttttcgtt ccactgagcg tcagaccccg tagaaaagat caaaggatct
     4981 tcttgagatc ctttttttct gcgcgtaatc tgctgcttgc aaacaaaaaa accaccgcta
     5041 ccagcggtgg tttgtttgcc ggatcaagag ctaccaactc tttttccgaa ggtaactggc
     5101 ttcagcagag cgcagatacc aaatactgtt cttctagtgt agccgtagtt aggccaccac
     5161 ttcaagaact ctgtagcacc gcctacatac ctcgctctgc taatcctgtt accagtggct
     5221 gctgccagtg gcgataagtc gtgtcttacc gggttggact caagacgata gttaccggat
     5281 aaggcgcagc ggtcgggctg aacggggggt tcgtgcacac agcccagctt ggagcgaacg
     5341 acctacaccg aactgagata cctacagcgt gagctatgag aaagcgccac gcttcccgaa
     5401 gggagaaagg cggacaggta tccggtaagc ggcagggtcg gaacaggaga gcgcacgagg
     5461 gagcttccag ggggaaacgc ctggtatctt tatagtcctg tcgggtttcg ccacctctga
     5521 cttgagcgtc gatttttgtg atgctcgtca ggggggcgga gcctatggaa aaacgccagc
     5581 aacgcggcct ttttacggtt cctggccttt tgctggcctt ttgctcacat gttctttcct
     5641 gcgttatccc ctgattctgt ggataaccgt attaccgcct ttgagtgagc tgataccgct
     5701 cgccgcagcc gaacgaccga gcgcagcgag tcagtgagcg aggaagcgga agagcgccca
     5761 atacgcaaac cgcctctccc cgcgcgttgg ccgattcatt aatgcagctg gcacgacagg
     5821 tttcccgact ggaaagcggg cagtgagcgc aacgcaatta atgtgagtta gctcactcat
     5881 taggcacccc aggctttaca ctttatgctt ccggctcgta tgttgtgtgg aattgtgagc
     5941 ggataacaat ttcacacagg aaacagctat gaccatgatt acgccaagcg cgcaattaac
     6001 cctcactaaa gggaacaaaa gctggagctg caagcttaat gtagtcttat gcaatactct
     6061 tgtagtcttg caacatggta acgatgagtt agcaacatgc cttacaagga gagaaaaagc
     6121 accgtgcatg ccgattggtg gaagtaaggt ggtacgatcg tgccttatta ggaaggcaac
     6181 agacgggtct gacatggatt ggacgaacca ctgaattgcc gcattgcaga gatattgtat
     6241 ttaagtgcct agctcgatac ataaacgggt ctctctggtt agaccagatc tgagcctggg
     6301 agctctctgg ctaactaggg aacccactgc ttaagcctca ataaagcttg ccttgagtgc
     6361 ttcaagtagt gtgtgcccgt ctgttgtgtg actctggtaa ctagagatcc ctcagaccct
     6421 tttagtcagt gtggaaaatc tctagcagtg gcgcccgaac agggacttga aagcgaaagg
     6481 gaaaccagag gagctctctc gacgcaggac tcggcttgct gaagcgcgca cggcaagagg
     6541 cgaggggcgg cgactggtga gtacgccaaa aattttgact agcggaggct agaaggagag
     6601 agatgggtgc gagagcgtca gtattaagcg ggggagaatt agatcgcgat gggaaaaaat
     6661 tcggttaagg ccagggggaa agaaaaaata taaattaaaa catatagtat gggcaagcag
     6721 ggagctagaa cgattcgcag ttaatcctgg cctgttagaa acatcagaag gctgtagaca
     6781 aatactggga cagctacaac catcccttca gacaggatca gaagaactta gatcattata
     6841 taatacagta gcaaccctct attgtgtgca tcaaaggata gagataaaag acaccaagga
     6901 agctttagac aagatagagg aagagcaaaa caaaagtaag accaccgcac agcaagcggc
     6961 cgctgatctt cagacctgga ggaggagata tgagggacaa ttggagaagt gaattatata
     7021 aatataaagt agtaaaaatt gaaccattag gagtagcacc caccaaggca aagagaagag
     7081 tggtgcagag agaaaaaaga gcagtgggaa taggagcttt gttccttggg ttcttgggag
     7141 cagcaggaag cactatgggc gcagcgtcaa tgacgctgac ggtacaggcc agacaattat
     7201 tgtctggtat agtgcagcag cagaacaatt tgctgagggc tattgaggcg caacagcatc
     7261 tgttgcaact cacagtctgg ggcatcaagc agctccaggc aagaatcctg gctgtggaaa
     7321 gatacctaaa ggatcaacag ctcctgggga tttggggttg ctctggaaaa ctcatttgca
     7381 ccactgctgt gccttggaat gctagttgga gtaataaatc tctggaacag atttggaatc
     7441 acacgacctg gatggagtgg gacagagaaa ttaacaatta cacaagctta atacactcct
     7501 taattgaaga atcgcaaaac cagcaagaaa agaatgaaca agaattattg gaattagata
     7561 aatgggcaag tttgtggaat tggtttaaca taacaaattg gctgtggtat ataaaattat
     7621 tcataatgat agtaggaggc ttggtaggtt taagaatagt ttttgctgta ctttctatag
     7681 tgaatagagt taggcaggga tattcaccat tatcgtttca gacccacctc ccaaccccga
     7741 ggggacccag agagggccta tttcccatga ttccttcata tttgcatata cgatacaagg
     7801 ctgttagaga gataattaga attaatttga ctgtaaacac aaagatatta gtacaaaata
     7861 cgtgacgtag aaagtaataa tttcttgggt agtttgcagt tttaaaatta tgttttaaaa
     7921 tggactatca tatgcttacc gtaacttgaa agtatttcga tttcttggct ttatatatct
     7981 tgtggggaga cgaaaggacg aaacaccgga gacggttgta aatgagcaca caaaatacac
     8041 atgctaaaat attatattct atgaccttta taaaatcaac caaaatcttc tttttaataa
     8101 ctttagtatc aataattaga atttttatgt tcctttttgc aaacttttaa taaaaatgag
     8161 caaaataaaa aaacgctagt tttagtaact cgcgttgttt tcttcacctt taataatagc
     8221 tactccacca cttgttccta agcggtcagc tcctgcttca atcatttttt gagcatcttc
     8281 aaatgttcta actccaccag ctgctttaac taaagcattg tctttaacaa ctgacttcat
     8341 tagtttaaca tcttcaaatg ttgcacctga ttttgaaaat cctgttgatg ttttaacaaa
     8401 ttctaatcca gcttcaacag ctatttcaca agctttcatg atttcttctt ttgttaataa
     8461 acaattttcc ataatacatt taacaacatg tgatccagct gcttttttta cagctttcat
     8521 gtcttctaaa actaattcat aatttttgtc ttttaatgca ccaatattta ataccatatc
     8581 aatttctgtt gcaccatctt taattgcttc agaaacttcg aatgcttttg tagctgttgt
     8641 gcatgcacct agaggaaaac ctacaacatt tgttattcct acatttgtgc cttttaataa
     8701 ttctttacaa tagcttgttc aatatgaatt aacacaaact gttgcaaaat caaattcaat
     8761 tgcttcatca cataattgtt taatttcagc tttcgtagca tcttgtttta ataatgtgtg
     8821 atctatatat ttgtttagtt tcattttttc tcctatatat tcatttttaa ttttaattct
     8881 ttaataattt cgtctacttt aactttagcg ttttgaacag attcaccaac acctataaaa
     8941 taaattttta gtttaggttc agttccactt gggcgaacag caaatcatga cttatcttct
     9001 aaataaaatt ttagtaagtc ttgtcctggc atattataca ttccatcgat gtagtcttca
     9061 acattaacaa ctttaagtcc agcaatttga gttaagggtg ttgctctcaa tgatttcatt
     9121 aatggttcaa tttttaattt cttttcttct ggtttaaaat tcaagtttaa agtgaaagtg
     9181 taatatgcac ccatttcttt aaataaatct tctaaatagt ctactaatgt tttattttgt
     9241 tttttataaa atcaagcagc ctctgctatt aatatagaag cttgtattcc atctttatct
     9301 ctagctgagt catcaattac atatccataa ctttcttcat aagcaaaaac aaaatttaat
     9361 ccgttatctt cttctttagc aatttctcta cccattcatt taaatccagt taaagttttt
     9421 acaatattaa ctccatattt ttcatgagcg attctatcac ccaaatcact tgttacaaaa
     9481 cttgaatata gagccggatt ttttggaatg ctatttaagc gttttagatt tgataatttt
     9541 caatcaatta aaattggtcc tgtttgattt ccatctaatc ttacaaaatg accatcatgt
     9601 tttattgcca ttccaaatct gtcagcatct gggtcattca taataataat atctgcatca
     9661 tgtttaatac catattcaag cggtattttt catgcaggat caaattctgg atttggattt
     9721 acaacatttt taaatgtttc atcttcaaat gcatgctctt caacctcaat aacgttatat
     9781 cctgattcac gtaatatttt tggggtaaat ttagttcctg ttccattaac tgcgctaaaa
     9841 ataattttta aatctttttt agcttcttgc tcttttttgt acgtctctgt tttagagcta
     9901 gaaatagcaa gttaaaataa ggctagtccg ttatcaactt gaaaaagtgg caccgagtcg
     9961 gtgctttttt aattaaggat cccctcggcg tctctggtta agcttggcgt aactagatct
    10021 tgagacaaat ggcagtattc atccacaatt ttaaaagaaa aggggggatt ggggggtaca
    10081 gtgcagggga aagaatagta gacataatag caacagacat acaaactaaa gaattacaaa
    10141 aacaaattac aaaaattcaa aattttcggg tttattacag ggacagcaga gatccacttt
    10201 ggcgccggct cgaggggg
//
