Features (pLannotate 1.2.2; 30 found; start..end, strand, type, name):
      1..227     +  promoter       RSV promoter: Rous sarcoma virus enhancer/promoter
    228..408     +  LTR            5' LTR (truncated): truncated 5' long terminal repeat (LTR) from HIV-1
    455..580     +  misc_feature   HIV-1 Ψ: packaging signal of human immunodeficiency virus type 1
    564..927     +  CDS            HIV-1 gag (fragment): gag protein from human immunodeficiency virus 1; gag
   1073..1306    +  misc_feature   RRE: The Rev response element (RRE) of HIV-1 allows for Rev-dependent mRNA export from the nucleus to the cytoplasm.
   1683..1709    +  CDS            Rev (fragment): human immunodeficiency virus 1 (HIV-1) Rev protein; rev; enhances nuclear export of unspliced and incompletely spliced viral mRNAs
   1713..1946    +  promoter       U6 promoter: RNA polymerase III promoter for human U6 snRNA
   2146..2805    -  CDS            deoC1: DEOC1_STAAN - Also known as dra. Experimental evidence at protein level: Swiss-Prot protein existence level 1. Catalyzes a reversible aldol reaction between acetaldehyde and D-glyceraldehyde 3-phosphate to generate 2-deoxy-D-ribose 5- phosphate. From Staphylococcus aureus (strain N315).
   3850..3925    +  misc_RNA       gRNA scaffold: guide RNA scaffold for the Streptococcus pyogenes CRISPR/Cas9 system
   4010..4127    +  misc_feature   cPPT/CTS: central polypurine tract and central termination sequence of HIV-1
   4193..4259    +  CDS            small t antigen (fragment): SV40 (simian virus 40) small t antigen
   4285..4496    +  promoter       EF-1α core promoter: core promoter for human elongation factor EF-1α
   4497..5435    +  intron         EF-1α intron A: intron upstream of the start codon of human EF-1α
   5457..6056    +  CDS            PuroR (fragment): puromycin N-acetyltransferase; pac from Streptomyces; confers resistance to puromycin
   6072..6660    +  misc_feature   WPRE: woodchuck hepatitis virus posttranscriptional regulatory element
   6711..6730    +  misc_feature   cPPT/CTS (fragment): central polypurine tract and central termination sequence of HIV-1
   6732..6965    +  LTR            3' LTR (ΔU3): self-inactivating 3' long terminal repeat (LTR) from HIV-1
   7043..7164    +  polyA_signal   SV40 poly(A) signal: SV40 polyadenylation signal
   7204..7339    +  rep_origin     SV40 ori: SV40 origin of replication
   7360..7378    -  promoter       T7 promoter: promoter for bacteriophage T7 RNA polymerase
   7386..7541    +  CDS            lacZα (fragment): LacZα fragment of β-galactosidase; lacZ fragment
   7546..7974    +  rep_origin     f1 ori (sequence partly withheld): f1 bacteriophage origin of replication; arrow indicates direction of (+) strand synthesis
   8027..8131    +  promoter       AmpR promoter: bla
   8132..8992    +  CDS            AmpR: β-lactamase; bla; confers resistance to ampicillin, carbenicillin, and related antibiotics
   9163..9751    +  rep_origin     ori: high-copy-number ColE1/pMB1/pBR322/pUC origin of replication
   9934..10026   +  CDS            lacI (fragment): lac repressor; lacI; The lac repressor binds to the lac operator to inhibit transcription in E. coli. This inhibition can be relieved by adding lactose or isopropyl-β-D-thiogalactopyranoside (IPTG).
  10039..10060   +  protein_bind   CAP binding site: CAP binding activates transcription in the presence of cAMP. E. coli catabolite activator protein
  10075..10105   +  promoter       lac promoter: promoter for the E. coli lac operon
  10113..10129   +  protein_bind   lac operator: The lac repressor binds to the lac operator to inhibit transcription in E. coli. This inhibition can be relieved by adding lactose or isopropyl-β-D-thiogalactopyranoside (IPTG). lac repressor encoded by lacI
  10174..10192   +  promoter       T3 promoter: promoter for bacteriophage T3 RNA polymerase
>Addgene plasmid #127749 | LentiUniversal-Puro | addgene full sequence | sequence record 252004 | Addgene NGS Result
TGTAGTCTTATGCAATACTCTTGTAGTCTTGCAACATGGTAACGATGAGTTAGCAACATGCCTTACAAGG
AGAGAAAAAGCACCGTGCATGCCGATTGGTGGAAGTAAGGTGGTACGATCGTGCCTTATTAGGAAGGCAA
CAGACGGGTCTGACATGGATTGGACGAACCACTGAATTGCCGCATTGCAGAGATATTGTATTTAAGTGCC
TAGCTCGATACATAAACGGGTCTCTCTGGTTAGACCAGATCTGAGCCTGGGAGCTCTCTGGCTAACTAGG
GAACCCACTGCTTAAGCCTCAATAAAGCTTGCCTTGAGTGCTTCAAGTAGTGTGTGCCCGTCTGTTGTGT
GACTCTGGTAACTAGAGATCCCTCAGACCCTTTTAGTCAGTGTGGAAAATCTCTAGCAGTGGCGCCCGAA
CAGGGACTTGAAAGCGAAAGGGAAACCAGAGGAGCTCTCTCGACGCAGGACTCGGCTTGCTGAAGCGCGC
ACGGCAAGAGGCGAGGGGCGGCGACTGGTGAGTACGCCAAAAATTTTGACTAGCGGAGGCTAGAAGGAGA
GAGATGGGTGCGAGAGCGTCAGTATTAAGCGGGGGAGAATTAGATCGCGATGGGAAAAAATTCGGTTAAG
GCCAGGGGGAAAGAAAAAATATAAATTAAAACATATAGTATGGGCAAGCAGGGAGCTAGAACGATTCGCA
GTTAATCCTGGCCTGTTAGAAACATCAGAAGGCTGTAGACAAATACTGGGACAGCTACAACCATCCCTTC
AGACAGGATCAGAAGAACTTAGATCATTATATAATACAGTAGCAACCCTCTATTGTGTGCATCAAAGGAT
AGAGATAAAAGACACCAAGGAAGCTTTAGACAAGATAGAGGAAGAGCAAAACAAAAGTAAGACCACCGCA
CAGCAAGCGGCCGCTGATCTTCAGACCTGGAGGAGGAGATATGAGGGACAATTGGAGAAGTGAATTATAT
AAATATAAAGTAGTAAAAATTGAACCATTAGGAGTAGCACCCACCAAGGCAAAGAGAAGAGTGGTGCAGA
GAGAAAAAAGAGCAGTGGGAATAGGAGCTTTGTTCCTTGGGTTCTTGGGAGCAGCAGGAAGCACTATGGG
CGCAGCGTCAATGACGCTGACGGTACAGGCCAGACAATTATTGTCTGGTATAGTGCAGCAGCAGAACAAT
TTGCTGAGGGCTATTGAGGCGCAACAGCATCTGTTGCAACTCACAGTCTGGGGCATCAAGCAGCTCCAGG
CAAGAATCCTGGCTGTGGAAAGATACCTAAAGGATCAACAGCTCCTGGGGATTTGGGGTTGCTCTGGAAA
ACTCATTTGCACCACTGCTGTGCCTTGGAATGCTAGTTGGAGTAATAAATCTCTGGAACAGATTTGGAAT
CACACGACCTGGATGGAGTGGGACAGAGAAATTAACAATTACACAAGCTTAATACACTCCTTAATTGAAG
AATCGCAAAACCAGCAAGAAAAGAATGAACAAGAATTATTGGAATTAGATAAATGGGCAAGTTTGTGGAA
TTGGTTTAACATAACAAATTGGCTGTGGTATATAAAATTATTCATAATGATAGTAGGAGGCTTGGTAGGT
TTAAGAATAGTTTTTGCTGTACTTTCTATAGTGAATAGAGTTAGGCAGGGATATTCACCATTATCGTTTC
AGACCCACCTCCCAACCCCGAGGGGACCCAGAGAGGGCCTATTTCCCATGATTCCTTCATATTTGCATAT
ACGATACAAGGCTGTTAGAGAGATAATTAGAATTAATTTGACTGTAAACACAAAGATATTAGTACAAAAT
ACGTGACGTAGAAAGTAATAATTTCTTGGGTAGTTTGCAGTTTTAAAATTATGTTTTAAAATGGACTATC
ATATGCTTACCGTAACTTGAAAGTATTTCGATTTCTTGGCTTTATATATCTTGTGGGGAGACGAAAGGAC
GAAACACCGGAGACGGTTGTAAATGAGCACACAAAATACACATGCTAAAATATTATATTCTATGACCTTT
ATAAAATCAACCAAAATCTTCTTTTTAATAACTTTAGTATCAATAATTAGAATTTTTATGTTCCTTTTTG
CAAACTTTTAATAAAAATGAGCAAAATAAAAAAACGCTAGTTTTAGTAACTCGCGTTGTTTTCTTCACCT
TTAATAATAGCTACTCCACCACTTGTTCCTAAGCGGTCAGCTCCTGCTTCAATCATTTTTTGAGCATCTT
CAAATGTTCTAACTCCACCAGCTGCTTTAACTAAAGCATTGTCTTTAACAACTGACTTCATTAGTTTAAC
ATCTTCAAATGTTGCACCTGATTTTGAAAATCCTGTTGATGTTTTAACAAATTCTAATCCAGCTTCAACA
GCTATTTCACAAGCTTTCATGATTTCTTCTTTTGTTAATAAACAATTTTCCATAATACATTTAACAACAT
GTGATCCAGCTGCTTTTTTTACAGCTTTCATGTCTTCTAAAACTAATTCATAATTTTTGTCTTTTAATGC
ACCAATATTTAATACCATATCAATTTCTGTTGCACCATCTTTAATTGCTTCAGAAACTTCGAATGCTTTT
GTAGCTGTTGTGCATGCACCTAGAGGAAAACCTACAACATTTGTTATTCCTACATTTGTGCCTTTTAATA
ATTCTTTACAATAGCTTGTTCAATATGAATTAACACAAACTGTTGCAAAATCAAATTCAATTGCTTCATC
ACATAATTGTTTAATTTCAGCTTTCGTAGCATCTTGTTTTAATAATGTGTGATCTATATATTTGTTTAGT
TTCATTTTTTCTCCTATATATTCATTTTTAATTTTAATTCTTTAATAATTTCGTCTACTTTAACTTTAGC
GTTTTGAACAGATTCACCAACACCTATAAAATAAATTTTTAGTTTAGGTTCAGTTCCACTTGGGCGAACA
GCAAATCATGACTTATCTTCTAAATAAAATTTTAGTAAGTCTTGTCCTGGCATATTATACATTCCATCGA
TGTAGTCTTCAACATTAACAACTTTAAGTCCAGCAATTTGAGTTAAGGGTGTTGCTCTCAATGATTTCAT
TAATGGTTCAATTTTTAATTTCTTTTCTTCTGGTTTAAAATTCAAGTTTAAAGTGAAAGTGTAATATGCA
CCCATTTCTTTAAATAAATCTTCTAAATAGTCTACTAATGTTTTATTTTGTTTTTTATAAAATCAAGCAG
CCTCTGCTATTAATATAGAAGCTTGTATTCCATCTTTATCTCTAGCTGAGTCATCAATTACATATCCATA
ACTTTCTTCATAAGCAAAAACAAAATTTAATCCGTTATCTTCTTCTTTAGCAATTTCTCTACCCATTCAT
TTAAATCCAGTTAAAGTTTTTACAATATTAACTCCATATTTTTCATGAGCGATTCTATCACCCAAATCAC
TTGTTACAAAACTTGAATATAGAGCCGGATTTTTTGGAATGCTATTTAAGCGTTTTAGATTTGATAATTT
TCAATCAATTAAAATTGGTCCTGTTTGATTTCCATCTAATCTTACAAAATGACCATCATGTTTTATTGCC
ATTCCAAATCTGTCAGCATCTGGGTCATTCATAATAATAATATCTGCATCATGTTTAATACCATATTCAA
GCGGTATTTTTCATGCAGGATCAAATTCTGGATTTGGATTTACAACATTTTTAAATGTTTCATCTTCAAA
TGCATGCTCTTCAACCTCAATAACGTTATATCCTGATTCACGTAATATTTTTGGGGTAAATTTAGTTCCT
GTTCCATTAACTGCGCTAAAAATAATTTTTAAATCTTTTTTAGCTTCTTGCTCTTTTTTGTACGTCTCTG
TTTTAGAGCTAGAAATAGCAAGTTAAAATAAGGCTAGTCCGTTATCAACTTGAAAAAGTGGCACCGAGTC
GGTGCTTTTTTAATTAAGGATCCCCTCGGCGTCTCTGGTTAAGCTTGGCGTAACTAGATCTTGAGACAAA
TGGCAGTATTCATCCACAATTTTAAAAGAAAAGGGGGGATTGGGGGGTACAGTGCAGGGGAAAGAATAGT
AGACATAATAGCAACAGACATACAAACTAAAGAATTACAAAAACAAATTACAAAAATTCAAAATTTTCGG
GTTTATTACAGGGACAGCAGAGATCCACTTTGGCGCCGGCTCGAGGGGGCCCGGGTGCAAAGATGGATAA
AGTTTTAAACAGAGAGGAATCTTTGCAGCTAATGGACCTTCTAGGTCTTGAAAGGAGTGGGAATTGGCTC
CGGTGCCCGTCAGTGGGCAGAGCGCACATCGCCCACAGTCCCCGAGAAGTTGGGGGGAGGGGTCGGCAAT
TGATCCGGTGCCTAGAGAAGGTGGCGCGGGGTAAACTGGGAAAGTGATGTCGTGTACTGGCTCCGCCTTT
TTCCCGAGGGTGGGGGAGAACCGTATATAAGTGCAGTAGTCGCCGTGAACGTTCTTTTTCGCAACGGGTT
TGCCGCCAGAACACAGGTAAGTGCCGTGTGTGGTTCCCGCGGGCCTGGCCTCTTTACGGGTTATGGCCCT
TGCGTGCCTTGAATTACTTCCACCTGGCTGCAGTACGTGATTCTTGATCCCGAGCTTCGGGTTGGAAGTG
GGTGGGAGAGTTCGAGGCCTTGCGCTTAAGGAGCCCCTTCGCCTCGTGCTTGAGTTGAGGCCTGGCCTGG
GCGCTGGGGCCGCCGCGTGCGAATCTGGTGGCACCTTCGCGCCTGTCTCGCTGCTTTCGATAAGTCTCTA
GCCATTTAAAATTTTTGATGACCTGCTGCGACGCTTTTTTTCTGGCAAGATAGTCTTGTAAATGCGGGCC
AAGATCTGCACACTGGTATTTCGGTTTTTGGGGCCGCGGGCGGCGACGGGGCCCGTGCGTCCCAGCGCAC
ATGTTCGGCGAGGCGGGGCCTGCGAGCGCGGCCACCGAGAATCGGACGGGGGTAGTCTCAAGCTGGCCGG
CCTGCTCTGGTGCCTGGCCTCGCGCCGCCGTGTATCGCCCCGCCCTGGGCGGCAAGGCTGGCCCGGTCGG
CACCAGTTGCGTGAGCGGAAAGATGGCCGCTTCCCGGCCCTGCTGCAGGGAGCTCAAAATGGAGGACGCG
GCGCTCGGGAGAGCGGGCGGGTGAGTCACCCACACAAAGGAAAAGGGCCTTTCCGTCCTCAGCCGTCGCT
TCATGTGACTCCACGGAGTACCGGGCGCCGTCCAGGCACCTCGATTAGTTCTCGAGCTTTTGGAGTACGT
CGTCTTTAGGTTGGGGGGAGGGGTTTTATGCGATGGAGTTTCCCCACACTGAGTGGGTGGAGACTGAAGT
TAGGCCAGCTTGGCACTTGATGTAATTCTCCTTGGAATTTGCCCTTTTTGAGTTTGGATCTTGGTTCATT
CTCAAGCCTCAGACAGTGGTTCAAAGTTTTTTTCTTCCATTTCAGGTGTCGTGACGTACGGCCACCATGA
CCGAGTACAAGCCCACGGTGCGCCTCGCCACCCGCGACGACGTCCCCAGGGCCGTACGCACCCTCGCCGC
CGCGTTCGCCGACTACCCCGCCACGCGCCACACCGTCGATCCGGACCGCCACATCGAGCGGGTCACCGAG
CTGCAAGAACTCTTCCTCACGCGCGTCGGGCTCGACATCGGCAAGGTGTGGGTCGCGGACGACGGCGCCG
CCGTGGCGGTCTGGACCACGCCGGAGAGCGTCGAAGCGGGGGCGGTGTTCGCCGAGATCGGCCCGCGCAT
GGCCGAGTTGAGCGGTTCCCGGCTGGCCGCGCAGCAACAGATGGAAGGCCTCCTGGCGCCGCACCGGCCC
AAGGAGCCCGCGTGGTTCCTGGCCACCGTCGGAGTCTCGCCCGACCACCAGGGCAAGGGTCTGGGCAGCG
CCGTCGTGCTCCCCGGAGTGGAGGCGGCCGAGCGCGCCGGGGTGCCCGCCTTCCTGGAGACCTCCGCGCC
CCGCAACCTCCCCTTCTACGAGCGGCTCGGCTTCACCGTCACCGCCGACGTCGAGGTGCCCGAAGGACCG
CGCACCTGGTGCATGACCCGCAAGCCCGGTGCCTGAACGCGTTAAGTCGACAATCAACCTCTGGATTACA
AAATTTGTGAAAGATTGACTGGTATTCTTAACTATGTTGCTCCTTTTACGCTATGTGGATACGCTGCTTT
AATGCCTTTGTATCATGCTATTGCTTCCCGTATGGCTTTCATTTTCTCCTCCTTGTATAAATCCTGGTTG
CTGTCTCTTTATGAGGAGTTGTGGCCCGTTGTCAGGCAACGTGGCGTGGTGTGCACTGTGTTTGCTGACG
CAACCCCCACTGGTTGGGGCATTGCCACCACCTGTCAGCTCCTTTCCGGGACTTTCGCTTTCCCCCTCCC
TATTGCCACGGCGGAACTCATCGCCGCCTGCCTTGCCCGCTGCTGGACAGGGGCTCGGCTGTTGGGCACT
GACAATTCCGTGGTGTTGTCGGGGAAATCATCGTCCTTTCCTTGGCTGCTCGCCTGTGTTGCCACCTGGA
TTCTGCGCGGGACGTCCTTCTGCTACGTCCCTTCGGCCCTCAATCCAGCGGACCTTCCTTCCCGCGGCCT
GCTGCCGGCTCTGCGGCCTCTTCCGCGTCTTCGCCTTCGCCCTCAGACGAGTCGGATCTCCCTTTGGGCC
GCCTCCCCGCGTCGACTTTAAGACCAATGACTTACAAGGCAGCTGTAGATCTTAGCCACTTTTTAAAAGA
AAAGGGGGGACTGGAAGGGCTAATTCACTCCCAACGAAGACAAGATCTGCTTTTTGCTTGTACTGGGTCT
CTCTGGTTAGACCAGATCTGAGCCTGGGAGCTCTCTGGCTAACTAGGGAACCCACTGCTTAAGCCTCAAT
AAAGCTTGCCTTGAGTGCTTCAAGTAGTGTGTGCCCGTCTGTTGTGTGACTCTGGTAACTAGAGATCCCT
CAGACCCTTTTAGTCAGTGTGGAAAATCTCTAGCAGTACGTATAGTAGTTCATGTCATCTTATTATTCAG
TATTTATAACTTGCAAAGAAATGAATATCAGAGAGTGAGAGGAACTTGTTTATTGCAGCTTATAATGGTT
ACAAATAAAGCAATAGCATCACAAATTTCACAAATAAAGCATTTTTTTCACTGCATTCTAGTTGTGGTTT
GTCCAAACTCATCAATGTATCTTATCATGTCTGGCTCTAGCTATCCCGCCCCTAACTCCGCCCATCCCGC
CCCTAACTCCGCCCAGTTCCGCCCATTCTCCGCCCCATGGCTGACTAATTTTTTTTATTTATGCAGAGGC
CGAGGCCGCCTCGGCCTCTGAGCTATTCCAGAAGTAGTGAGGAGGCTTTTTTGGAGGCCTAGGGACGTAC
CCAATTCGCCCTATAGTGAGTCGTATTACGCGCGCTCACTGGCCGTCGTTTTACAACGTCGTGACTGGGA
AAACCCTGGCGTTACCCAACTTAATCGCCTTGCAGCACATCCCCCTTTCGCCAGCTGGCGTAATAGCGAA
GAGGCCCGCACCGATCGCCCTTCCCAACAGTTGCGCAGCCTGAATGGCGAATGGG
[124 nt withheld, positions 7546-7669]
C
[91 nt withheld, positions 7671-7761]
A
[49 nt withheld, positions 7763-7811]
CCTTTGACGTTGGAGTCCACGTTCTTTAATAGTGGACTCTTGTTCCAAACTGGAACAACACTCAACCCTA
TCTCGGTCTATTCTTTTGATTTATAAGGGATTTTGCCGATTTCGGCCTATTGGTTAAAAAATGAGCTGAT
TTAACAAAAATTTAACGCGAATTTTAACAAAATATTAACGCTTACAATTTAGGTGGCACTTTTCGGGGAA
ATGTGCGCGGAACCCCTATTTGTTTATTTTTCTAAATACATTCAAATATGTATCCGCTCATGAGACAATA
ACCCTGATAAATGCTTCAATAATATTGAAAAAGGAAGAGTATGAGTATTCAACATTTCCGTGTCGCCCTT
ATTCCCTTTTTTGCGGCATTTTGCCTTCCTGTTTTTGCTCACCCAGAAACGCTGGTGAAAGTAAAAGATG
CTGAAGATCAGTTGGGTGCACGAGTGGGTTACATCGAACTGGATCTCAACAGCGGTAAGATCCTTGAGAG
TTTTCGCCCCGAAGAACGTTTTCCAATGATGAGCACTTTTAAAGTTCTGCTATGTGGCGCGGTATTATCC
CGTATTGACGCCGGGCAAGAGCAACTCGGTCGCCGCATACACTATTCTCAGAATGACTTGGTTGAGTACT
CACCAGTCACAGAAAAGCATCTTACGGATGGCATGACAGTAAGAGAATTATGCAGTGCTGCCATAACCAT
GAGTGATAACACTGCGGCCAACTTACTTCTGACAACGATCGGAGGACCGAAGGAGCTAACCGCTTTTTTG
CACAACATGGGGGATCATGTAACTCGCCTTGATCGTTGGGAACCGGAGCTGAATGAAGCCATACCAAACG
ACGAGCGTGACACCACGATGCCTGTAGCAATGGCAACAACGTTGCGCAAACTATTAACTGGCGAACTACT
TACTCTAGCTTCCCGGCAACAATTAATAGACTGGATGGAGGCGGATAAAGTTGCAGGACCACTTCTGCGC
TCGGCCCTTCCGGCTGGCTGGTTTATTGCTGATAAATCTGGAGCCGGTGAGCGTGGGTCTCGCGGTATCA
TTGCAGCACTGGGGCCAGATGGTAAGCCCTCCCGTATCGTAGTTATCTACACGACGGGGAGTCAGGCAAC
TATGGATGAACGAAATAGACAGATCGCTGAGATAGGTGCCTCACTGATTAAGCATTGGTAACTGTCAGAC
CAAGTTTACTCATATATACTTTAGATTGATTTAAAACTTCATTTTTAATTTAAAAGGATCTAGGTGAAGA
TCCTTTTTGATAATCTCATGACCAAAATCCCTTAACGTGAGTTTTCGTTCCACTGAGCGTCAGACCCCGT
AGAAAAGATCAAAGGATCTTCTTGAGATCCTTTTTTTCTGCGCGTAATCTGCTGCTTGCAAACAAAAAAA
CCACCGCTACCAGCGGTGGTTTGTTTGCCGGATCAAGAGCTACCAACTCTTTTTCCGAAGGTAACTGGCT
TCAGCAGAGCGCAGATACCAAATACTGTTCTTCTAGTGTAGCCGTAGTTAGGCCACCACTTCAAGAACTC
TGTAGCACCGCCTACATACCTCGCTCTGCTAATCCTGTTACCAGTGGCTGCTGCCAGTGGCGATAAGTCG
TGTCTTACCGGGTTGGACTCAAGACGATAGTTACCGGATAAGGCGCAGCGGTCGGGCTGAACGGGGGGTT
CGTGCACACAGCCCAGCTTGGAGCGAACGACCTACACCGAACTGAGATACCTACAGCGTGAGCTATGAGA
AAGCGCCACGCTTCCCGAAGGGAGAAAGGCGGACAGGTATCCGGTAAGCGGCAGGGTCGGAACAGGAGAG
CGCACGAGGGAGCTTCCAGGGGGAAACGCCTGGTATCTTTATAGTCCTGTCGGGTTTCGCCACCTCTGAC
TTGAGCGTCGATTTTTGTGATGCTCGTCAGGGGGGCGGAGCCTATGGAAAAACGCCAGCAACGCGGCCTT
TTTACGGTTCCTGGCCTTTTGCTGGCCTTTTGCTCACATGTTCTTTCCTGCGTTATCCCCTGATTCTGTG
GATAACCGTATTACCGCCTTTGAGTGAGCTGATACCGCTCGCCGCAGCCGAACGACCGAGCGCAGCGAGT
CAGTGAGCGAGGAAGCGGAAGAGCGCCCAATACGCAAACCGCCTCTCCCCGCGCGTTGGCCGATTCATTA
ATGCAGCTGGCACGACAGGTTTCCCGACTGGAAAGCGGGCAGTGAGCGCAACGCAATTAATGTGAGTTAG
CTCACTCATTAGGCACCCCAGGCTTTACACTTTATGCTTCCGGCTCGTATGTTGTGTGGAATTGTGAGCG
GATAACAATTTCACACAGGAAACAGCTATGACCATGATTACGCCAAGCGCGCAATTAACCCTCACTAAAG
GGAACAAAAGCTGGAGCTGCAAGCTTAA
